Addgene plasmid #247035: pLminP_Luc2P_RE58
Purpose: IRF1 pathway reporter; lentiviral expression of IRF1 DNA response element cloned 5' to firefly luciferase. Coexpresses EmGFP to monitor lentiviral transduction.
Depositing lab: Ramnik Xavier. Depositing organization: Broad Institute. Publication: Simultaneous Pathway Activity Inference and Gene Expression Analysis Using RNA Sequencing. O'Connell DJ, Kolde R, Sooknah M, Graham DB, Sundberg TB, Latorre IJ, Mikkelsen TS, Xavier RJ. Cell Syst. 2016 May 25;2(5):323-34. doi: 10.1016/j.cels.2016.04.011. Epub 2016 May 19. PubMed 27211859.
Backbone
  Vector backbone: pLenti7.3
  Backbone manufacturer: Thermo Fisher
  Backbone size w/o insert (bp): 7251
  Vector type: Lentiviral
  Selectable markers: EmGFP
Growth in bacteria
  Bacterial resistance: Ampicillin, 100 μg/mL
  Growth temperature: 37°C
  Growth strain: NEB Stable
  Copy number: High Copy
Gene/Insert
  Gene/Insert name: Firefly luciferase
  Species: P. pyralis
  Insert size (bp): 1776
  Promoter: IRF1
  Cloning method: Gibson Cloning
  Sequencing primers: 5′ GGTACAGTGCAGGGGAAAGA
Resource information
  A portion of this plasmid was derived from a plasmid made by: Promega; derived from pGL4.29 reporter vector
Terms and licenses: Academic/Nonprofit Terms; Industry Terms: Not Available to Industry
How to cite: pLminP_Luc2P_RE58 was a gift from Ramnik Xavier (Addgene plasmid # 247035 ; http://n2t.net/addgene:247035 ; RRID:Addgene_247035)
