[The description below was written by a language model from this plasmid's Addgene catalogue record and pLannotate feature annotations shown in this document.]
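Description:
pLminP_Luc2P_RE58 is a lentiviral transcriptional reporter for IRF1 pathway activity, built on the pLenti7.3 backbone with reporter components derived from the pGL4.29 vector. The sequenced plasmid is 9,222 nt and is maintained in E. coli through a high-copy ColE1/pUC-type origin with ampicillin resistance (bla); an f1 origin and remnants of a lac/T7/T3 cloning region are also present. The viral portion has a third-generation, self-inactivating layout. An RSV promoter fused to a truncated HIV-1 5' LTR drives genomic RNA production in packaging cells, followed by the Ψ packaging signal with a gag fragment, the RRE for Rev-dependent nuclear export, and the cPPT/CTS. A ΔU3 3' LTR with a downstream SV40 poly(A) signal closes the transfer cassette.

The reporter cassette places an IRF1 DNA response element upstream of a minimal TATA-box promoter (minP) with low basal activity, so that transcription depends largely on factor binding to that element. The response element itself is not annotated in the feature table; it presumably lies in the gap between the cPPT/CTS and minP. The promoter drives synthetic firefly luciferase (luc2) fused to an hPEST degradation sequence, which destabilises the enzyme so that the luminescent signal follows changes in pathway activity more closely. A WPRE follows the reporter to enhance transcript expression. Downstream, an independent SV40 enhancer/early promoter expresses Emerald GFP, giving a constitutive fluorescent marker of transduction; no drug selection marker for mammalian cells is recorded. The construct is intended for delivery of a stably integrated luciferase readout of IRF1 signalling into mammalian cells.
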