Features (pLannotate 1.2.2; 28 found; start..end, strand, type, name):
      3..229     +  promoter       RSV promoter: Rous sarcoma virus enhancer/promoter
    230..410     +  LTR            5' LTR (truncated): truncated 5' long terminal repeat (LTR) from HIV-1
    457..582     +  misc_feature   HIV-1 Ψ: packaging signal of human immunodeficiency virus type 1
    566..929     +  CDS            HIV-1 gag (fragment): gag protein from human immunodeficiency virus 1; gag
   1075..1308    +  misc_feature   RRE: The Rev response element (RRE) of HIV-1 allows for Rev-dependent mRNA export from the nucleus to the cytoplasm.
   1685..1785    +  CDS            Rev (fragment): human immunodeficiency virus 1 (HIV-1) Rev protein; rev; enhances nuclear export of unspliced and incompletely spliced viral mRNAs
   1804..1921    +  misc_feature   cPPT/CTS: central polypurine tract and central termination sequence of HIV-1
   2054..2085    +  promoter       minP: minimal TATA-box promoter with low basal activity
   2118..3767    +  CDS            luciferase: firefly luciferase synthetic luc2 version of the luciferase gene
   3771..3890    +  CDS            hPEST: PEST degradation sequence from mouse ornithine decarboxylase human codon-optimized
   3982..4570    +  misc_feature   WPRE: woodchuck hepatitis virus posttranscriptional regulatory element
   4585..4901    +  promoter       SV40 promoter: SV40 enhancer and early promoter
   4952..5671    +  CDS            EmGFP: Emerald GFP mammalian codon-optimized
   5670..5741    +  CDS            nef (fragment): NEF_HV1Z2 - Experimental evidence at protein level: Swiss-Prot protein existence level 1. Extracellular Nef protein targets CD4(+) T-lymphocytes for apoptosis by interacting with CXCR4 surface receptors. From Human immunodeficiency virus type 1 group M subtype D (isolate Z2/CDC-Z34) (HIV-1).
   5743..5976    +  LTR            3' LTR (ΔU3): self-inactivating 3' long terminal repeat (LTR) from HIV-1
   6048..6169    +  polyA_signal   SV40 poly(A) signal: SV40 polyadenylation signal
   6209..6344    +  rep_origin     SV40 ori: SV40 origin of replication
   6365..6383    -  promoter       T7 promoter: promoter for bacteriophage T7 RNA polymerase
   6391..6546    +  CDS            lacZα (fragment): LacZα fragment of β-galactosidase; lacZ fragment
   6551..6979    +  rep_origin     f1 ori (sequence partly withheld): f1 bacteriophage origin of replication; arrow indicates direction of (+) strand synthesis
   7032..7136    +  promoter       AmpR promoter: bla
   7137..7997    +  CDS            AmpR: β-lactamase; bla; confers resistance to ampicillin, carbenicillin, and related antibiotics
   8168..8756    +  rep_origin     ori: high-copy-number ColE1/pMB1/pBR322/pUC origin of replication
   8939..9031    +  CDS            lacI (fragment): lac repressor; lacI; The lac repressor binds to the lac operator to inhibit transcription in E. coli. This inhibition can be relieved by adding lactose or isopropyl-β-D-thiogalactopyranoside (IPTG).
   9044..9065    +  protein_bind   CAP binding site: CAP binding activates transcription in the presence of cAMP. E. coli catabolite activator protein
   9080..9110    +  promoter       lac promoter: promoter for the E. coli lac operon
   9118..9134    +  protein_bind   lac operator: The lac repressor binds to the lac operator to inhibit transcription in E. coli. This inhibition can be relieved by adding lactose or isopropyl-β-D-thiogalactopyranoside (IPTG). lac repressor encoded by lacI
   9179..9197    +  promoter       T3 promoter: promoter for bacteriophage T3 RNA polymerase
>Addgene plasmid #247035 | pLminP_Luc2P_RE58 | addgene full sequence | sequence record 492030 | Addgene NGS Result
AATGTAGTCTTATGCAATACTCTTGTAGTCTTGCAACATGGTAACGATGAGTTAGCAACATGCCTTACAA
GGAGAGAAAAAGCACCGTGCATGCCGATTGGTGGAAGTAAGGTGGTACGATCGTGCCTTATTAGGAAGGC
AACAGACGGGTCTGACATGGATTGGACGAACCACTGAATTGCCGCATTGCAGAGATATTGTATTTAAGTG
CCTAGCTCGATACATAAACGGGTCTCTCTGGTTAGACCAGATCTGAGCCTGGGAGCTCTCTGGCTAACTA
GGGAACCCACTGCTTAAGCCTCAATAAAGCTTGCCTTGAGTGCTTCAAGTAGTGTGTGCCCGTCTGTTGT
GTGACTCTGGTAACTAGAGATCCCTCAGACCCTTTTAGTCAGTGTGGAAAATCTCTAGCAGTGGCGCCCG
AACAGGGACTTGAAAGCGAAAGGGAAACCAGAGGAGCTCTCTCGACGCAGGACTCGGCTTGCTGAAGCGC
GCACGGCAAGAGGCGAGGGGCGGCGACTGGTGAGTACGCCAAAAATTTTGACTAGCGGAGGCTAGAAGGA
GAGAGATGGGTGCGAGAGCGTCAGTATTAAGCGGGGGAGAATTAGATCGCGATGGGAAAAAATTCGGTTA
AGGCCAGGGGGAAAGAAAAAATATAAATTAAAACATATAGTATGGGCAAGCAGGGAGCTAGAACGATTCG
CAGTTAATCCTGGCCTGTTAGAAACATCAGAAGGCTGTAGACAAATACTGGGACAGCTACAACCATCCCT
TCAGACAGGATCAGAAGAACTTAGATCATTATATAATACAGTAGCAACCCTCTATTGTGTGCATCAAAGG
ATAGAGATAAAAGACACCAAGGAAGCTTTAGACAAGATAGAGGAAGAGCAAAACAAAAGTAAGACCACCG
CACAGCAAGCGGCCGCTGATCTTCAGACCTGGAGGAGGAGATATGAGGGACAATTGGAGAAGTGAATTAT
ATAAATATAAAGTAGTAAAAATTGAACCATTAGGAGTAGCACCCACCAAGGCAAAGAGAAGAGTGGTGCA
GAGAGAAAAAAGAGCAGTGGGAATAGGAGCTTTGTTCCTTGGGTTCTTGGGAGCAGCAGGAAGCACTATG
GGCGCAGCGTCAATGACGCTGACGGTACAGGCCAGACAATTATTGTCTGGTATAGTGCAGCAGCAGAACA
ATTTGCTGAGGGCTATTGAGGCGCAACAGCATCTGTTGCAACTCACAGTCTGGGGCATCAAGCAGCTCCA
GGCAAGAATCCTGGCTGTGGAAAGATACCTAAAGGATCAACAGCTCCTGGGGATTTGGGGTTGCTCTGGA
AAACTCATTTGCACCACTGCTGTGCCTTGGAATGCTAGTTGGAGTAATAAATCTCTGGAACAGATTTGGA
ATCACACGACCTGGATGGAGTGGGACAGAGAAATTAACAATTACACAAGCTTAATACACTCCTTAATTGA
AGAATCGCAAAACCAGCAAGAAAAGAATGAACAAGAATTATTGGAATTAGATAAATGGGCAAGTTTGTGG
AATTGGTTTAACATAACAAATTGGCTGTGGTATATAAAATTATTCATAATGATAGTAGGAGGCTTGGTAG
GTTTAAGAATAGTTTTTGCTGTACTTTCTATAGTGAATAGAGTTAGGCAGGGATATTCACCATTATCGTT
TCAGACCCACCTCCCAACCCCGAGGGGACCCGACAGGCCCGAAGGAATAGAAGAAGAAGGTGGAGAGAGA
GACAGAGACAGATCCATTCGATTAGTGAACGGATCTCGACGGTATCGGTTAACTTTTAAAAGAAAAGGGG
GGATTGGGGGGTACAGTGCAGGGGAAAGAATAGTAGACATAATAGCAACAGACATACAAACTAAAGAATT
ACAAAAACAAATTACAAAAATTCAAAATTTTATCGATCGCACCAGCGTGTGGATCGGAAGCGAAAATGAA
ATTGACTGGAAGCGAAAATGAAATTGACTGGAAGCGAAAATGAAATTGACTGATCCGAGAACAGATCTGG
CCTCGGCGGCCAAGCTTAGACACTAGAGGGTATATAATGGAAGCTCGACTTCCAGCTTGGCAATCCGGTA
CTGTTGGTAAAGCCACCATGGAAGATGCCAAAAACATTAAGAAGGGCCCAGCGCCATTCTACCCACTCGA
AGACGGGACCGCCGGCGAGCAGCTGCACAAAGCCATGAAGCGCTACGCCCTGGTGCCCGGCACCATCGCC
TTTACCGACGCACATATCGAGGTGGACATTACCTACGCCGAGTACTTCGAGATGAGCGTTCGGCTGGCAG
AAGCTATGAAGCGCTATGGGCTGAATACAAACCATCGGATCGTGGTGTGCAGCGAGAATAGCTTGCAGTT
CTTCATGCCCGTGTTGGGTGCCCTGTTCATCGGTGTGGCTGTGGCCCCAGCTAACGACATCTACAACGAG
CGCGAGCTGCTGAACAGCATGGGCATCAGCCAGCCCACCGTCGTATTCGTGAGCAAGAAAGGGCTGCAAA
AGATCCTCAACGTGCAAAAGAAGCTACCGATCATACAAAAGATCATCATCATGGATAGCAAGACCGACTA
CCAGGGCTTCCAAAGCATGTACACCTTCGTGACTTCCCATTTGCCACCCGGCTTCAACGAGTACGACTTC
GTGCCCGAGAGCTTCGACCGGGACAAAACCATCGCCCTGATCATGAACAGTAGTGGCAGTACCGGATTGC
CCAAGGGCGTAGCCCTACCGCACCGCACCGCTTGTGTCCGATTCAGTCATGCCCGCGACCCCATCTTCGG
CAACCAGATCATCCCCGACACCGCTATCCTCAGCGTGGTGCCATTTCACCACGGCTTCGGCATGTTCACC
ACGCTGGGCTACTTGATCTGCGGCTTTCGGGTCGTGCTCATGTACCGCTTCGAGGAGGAGCTATTCTTGC
GCAGCTTGCAAGACTATAAGATTCAATCTGCCCTGCTGGTGCCCACACTATTTAGCTTCTTCGCTAAGAG
CACTCTCATCGACAAGTACGACCTAAGCAACTTGCACGAGATCGCCAGCGGCGGGGCGCCGCTCAGCAAG
GAGGTAGGTGAGGCCGTGGCCAAACGCTTCCACCTACCAGGCATCCGCCAGGGCTACGGCCTGACAGAAA
CAACCAGCGCCATTCTGATCACCCCCGAAGGGGACGACAAGCCTGGCGCAGTAGGCAAGGTGGTGCCCTT
CTTCGAGGCTAAGGTGGTGGACTTGGACACCGGTAAGACACTGGGTGTGAACCAGCGCGGCGAGCTGTGC
GTCCGTGGCCCCATGATCATGAGCGGCTACGTTAACAACCCCGAGGCTACAAACGCTCTCATCGACAAGG
ACGGCTGGCTGCACAGCGGCGACATCGCCTACTGGGACGAGGACGAGCACTTCTTCATCGTGGACCGGCT
GAAGAGCCTGATCAAATACAAGGGCTACCAGGTAGCCCCAGCCGAACTGGAGAGCATCCTGCTGCAACAC
CCCAACATCTTCGACGCCGGGGTCGCCGGCCTGCCCGACGACGATGCCGGCGAGCTGCCCGCCGCAGTCG
TCGTGCTGGAACACGGTAAAACCATGACCGAGAAGGAGATCGTGGACTATGTGGCCAGCCAGGTTACAAC
CGCCAAGAAGCTGCGCGGTGGTGTTGTGTTCGTGGACGAGGTGCCTAAAGGACTGACCGGCAAGTTGGAC
GCCCGCAAGATCCGCGAGATTCTCATTAAGGCCAAGAAGGGCGGCAAGATCGCCGTGAATTCTCACGGCT
TCCCTCCCGAGGTGGAGGAGCAGGCCGCCGGCACCCTGCCCATGAGCTGCGCCCAGGAGAGCGGCATGGA
TAGACACCCTGCTGCTTGCGCCAGCGCCAGGATCAACGTCTAAGGCCGCGACTCTAGAACGCGTCACTGC
GGCTGGTTGCATTCGTCGACTGACTACAGACATCAGCGCGTACCGGTTAGTAATGATCGACAATCAACCT
CTGGATTACAAAATTTGTGAAAGATTGACTGGTATTCTTAACTATGTTGCTCCTTTTACGCTATGTGGAT
ACGCTGCTTTAATGCCTTTGTATCATGCTATTGCTTCCCGTATGGCTTTCATTTTCTCCTCCTTGTATAA
ATCCTGGTTGCTGTCTCTTTATGAGGAGTTGTGGCCCGTTGTCAGGCAACGTGGCGTGGTGTGCACTGTG
TTTGCTGACGCAACCCCCACTGGTTGGGGCATTGCCACCACCTGTCAGCTCCTTTCCGGGACTTTCGCTT
TCCCCCTCCCTATTGCCACGGCGGAACTCATCGCCGCCTGCCTTGCCCGCTGCTGGACAGGGGCTCGGCT
GTTGGGCACTGACAATTCCGTGGTGTTGTCGGGGAAGCTGACGTCCTTTCCATGGCTGCTCGCCTGTGTT
GCCACCTGGATTCTGCGCGGGACGTCCTTCTGCTACGTCCCTTCGGCCCTCAATCCAGCGGACCTTCCTT
CCCGCGGCCTGCTGCCGGCTCTGCGGCCTCTTCCGCGTCTTCGCCTTCGCCCTCAGACGAGTCGGATCTC
CCTTTGGGCCGCCTCCCCGCCTGGCGATGGTACCGGTGTGGAAAGTCCCCAGGCTCCCCAGCAGGCAGAA
GTATGCAAAGCATGCATCTCAATTAGTCAGCAACCAGGTGTGGAAAGTCCCCAGGCTCCCCAGCAGGCAG
AAGTATGCAAAGCATGCATCTCAATTAGTCAGCAACCATAGTCCCGCCCCTAACTCCGCCCATCCCGCCC
CTAACTCCGCCCAGTTCCGCCCATTCTCCGCCCCATGGCTGACTAATTTTTTTTATTTATGCAGAGGCCG
AGGCCGCCTCTGCCTCTGAGCTATTCCAGAAGTAGTGAGGAGGCTTTTTTGGAGGCCTAGGCTTTTGCAA
AAAGCTCCCGGGAGCTTGTATATCCATTTTCGGATCTGATCAGCACCTAGCATGGTGAGCAAGGGCGAGG
AGCTGTTCACCGGGGTGGTGCCCATCCTGGTCGAGCTGGACGGCGACGTAAACGGCCACAAGTTCAGCGT
GTCCGGCGAGGGCGAGGGCGATGCCACCTACGGCAAGCTGACCCTGAAGTTCATCTGCACCACCGGCAAG
CTGCCCGTGCCCTGGCCCACCCTCGTGACCACCTTCACCTACGGCGTGCAGTGCTTCGCCCGCTACCCCG
ACCACATGAAGCAGCACGACTTCTTCAAGTCCGCCATGCCCGAAGGCTACGTCCAGGAGCGCACCATCTT
CTTCAAGGACGACGGCAACTACAAGACCCGCGCCGAGGTGAAGTTCGAGGGCGACACCCTGGTGAACCGC
ATCGAGCTGAAGGGCATCGACTTCAAGGAGGACGGCAACATCCTGGGGCACAAGCTGGAGTACAACTACA
ACAGCCACAAGGTCTATATCACCGCCGACAAGCAGAAGAACGGCATCAAGGTGAACTTCAAGACCCGCCA
CAACATCGAGGACGGCAGCGTGCAGCTCGCCGACCACTACCAGCAGAACACCCCCATCGGCGACGGCCCC
GTGCTGCTGCCCGACAACCACTACCTGAGCACCCAGTCCGCCCTGAGCAAAGACCCCAACGAGAAGCGCG
ATCACATGGTCCTGCTGGAGTTCGTGACCGCCGCCGGGATCACTCTCGGCATGGACGAGCTGTACAAGTA
AGGTACCTTTAAGACCAATGACTTACAAGGCAGCTGTAGATCTTAGCCACTTTTTAAAAGAAAAGGGGGG
ACTGGAAGGGCTAATTCACTCCCAACGAAGACAAGATCTGCTTTTTGCTTGTACTGGGTCTCTCTGGTTA
GACCAGATCTGAGCCTGGGAGCTCTCTGGCTAACTAGGGAACCCACTGCTTAAGCCTCAATAAAGCTTGC
CTTGAGTGCTTCAAGTAGTGTGTGCCCGTCTGTTGTGTGACTCTGGTAACTAGAGATCCCTCAGACCCTT
TTAGTCAGTGTGGAAAATCTCTAGCAGTAGTAGTTCATGTCATCTTATTATTCAGTATTTATAACTTGCA
AAGAAATGAATATCAGAGAGTGAGAGGAACTTGTTTATTGCAGCTTATAATGGTTACAAATAAAGCAATA
GCATCACAAATTTCACAAATAAAGCATTTTTTTCACTGCATTCTAGTTGTGGTTTGTCCAAACTCATCAA
TGTATCTTATCATGTCTGGCTCTAGCTATCCCGCCCCTAACTCCGCCCATCCCGCCCCTAACTCCGCCCA
GTTCCGCCCATTCTCCGCCCCATGGCTGACTAATTTTTTTTATTTATGCAGAGGCCGAGGCCGCCTCGGC
CTCTGAGCTATTCCAGAAGTAGTGAGGAGGCTTTTTTGGAGGCCTAGGGACGTACCCAATTCGCCCTATA
GTGAGTCGTATTACGCGCGCTCACTGGCCGTCGTTTTACAACGTCGTGACTGGGAAAACCCTGGCGTTAC
CCAACTTAATCGCCTTGCAGCACATCCCCCTTTCGCCAGCTGGCGTAATAGCGAAGAGGCCCGCACCGAT
CGCCCTTCCCAACAGTTGCGCAGCCTGAATGGCGAATGGG
[124 nt withheld, positions 6551-6674]
C
[91 nt withheld, positions 6676-6766]
A
[49 nt withheld, positions 6768-6816]
CCTTTGACGTTGGAGTCCACGTTCTTT
[37 nt withheld, positions 6844-6880]
ACCCTATCTCGGTCTATTCTTTTGATTTATAAGGGATTTTGCCGATTTCGGCCTATTGGTTAAAAAATGA
GCTGATTTAACAAAAATTTAACGCGAATTTTAACAAAATATTAACGCTTACAATTTAGGTGGCACTTTTC
GGGGAAATGTGCGCGGAACCCCTATTTGTTTATTTTTCTAAATACATTCAAATATGTATCCGCTCATGAG
ACAATAACCCTGATAAATGCTTCAATAATATTGAAAAAGGAAGAGTATGAGTATTCAACATTTCCGTGTC
GCCCTTATTCCCTTTTTTGCGGCATTTTGCCTTCCTGTTTTTGCTCACCCAGAAACGCTGGTGAAAGTAA
AAGATGCTGAAGATCAGTTGGGTGCACGAGTGGGTTACATCGAACTGGATCTCAACAGCGGTAAGATCCT
TGAGAGTTTTCGCCCCGAAGAACGTTTTCCAATGATGAGCACTTTTAAAGTTCTGCTATGTGGCGCGGTA
TTATCCCGTATTGACGCCGGGCAAGAGCAACTCGGTCGCCGCATACACTATTCTCAGAATGACTTGGTTG
AGTACTCACCAGTCACAGAAAAGCATCTTACGGATGGCATGACAGTAAGAGAATTATGCAGTGCTGCCAT
AACCATGAGTGATAACACTGCGGCCAACTTACTTCTGACAACGATCGGAGGACCGAAGGAGCTAACCGCT
TTTTTGCACAACATGGGGGATCATGTAACTCGCCTTGATCGTTGGGAACCGGAGCTGAATGAAGCCATAC
CAAACGACGAGCGTGACACCACGATGCCTGTAGCAATGGCAACAACGTTGCGCAAACTATTAACTGGCGA
ACTACTTACTCTAGCTTCCCGGCAACAATTAATAGACTGGATGGAGGCGGATAAAGTTGCAGGACCACTT
CTGCGCTCGGCCCTTCCGGCTGGCTGGTTTATTGCTGATAAATCTGGAGCCGGTGAGCGTGGGTCTCGCG
GTATCATTGCAGCACTGGGGCCAGATGGTAAGCCCTCCCGTATCGTAGTTATCTACACGACGGGGAGTCA
GGCAACTATGGATGAACGAAATAGACAGATCGCTGAGATAGGTGCCTCACTGATTAAGCATTGGTAACTG
TCAGACCAAGTTTACTCATATATACTTTAGATTGATTTAAAACTTCATTTTTAATTTAAAAGGATCTAGG
TGAAGATCCTTTTTGATAATCTCATGACCAAAATCCCTTAACGTGAGTTTTCGTTCCACTGAGCGTCAGA
CCCCGTAGAAAAGATCAAAGGATCTTCTTGAGATCCTTTTTTTCTGCGCGTAATCTGCTGCTTGCAAACA
AAAAAACCACCGCTACCAGCGGTGGTTTGTTTGCCGGATCAAGAGCTACCAACTCTTTTTCCGAAGGTAA
CTGGCTTCAGCAGAGCGCAGATACCAAATACTGTTCTTCTAGTGTAGCCGTAGTTAGGCCACCACTTCAA
GAACTCTGTAGCACCGCCTACATACCTCGCTCTGCTAATCCTGTTACCAGTGGCTGCTGCCAGTGGCGAT
AAGTCGTGTCTTACCGGGTTGGACTCAAGACGATAGTTACCGGATAAGGCGCAGCGGTCGGGCTGAACGG
GGGGTTCGTGCACACAGCCCAGCTTGGAGCGAACGACCTACACCGAACTGAGATACCTACAGCGTGAGCT
ATGAGAAAGCGCCACGCTTCCCGAAGGGAGAAAGGCGGACAGGTATCCGGTAAGCGGCAGGGTCGGAACA
GGAGAGCGCACGAGGGAGCTTCCAGGGGGAAACGCCTGGTATCTTTATAGTCCTGTCGGGTTTCGCCACC
TCTGACTTGAGCGTCGATTTTTGTGATGCTCGTCAGGGGGGCGGAGCCTATGGAAAAACGCCAGCAACGC
GGCCTTTTTACGGTTCCTGGCCTTTTGCTGGCCTTTTGCTCACATGTTCTTTCCTGCGTTATCCCCTGAT
TCTGTGGATAACCGTATTACCGCCTTTGAGTGAGCTGATACCGCTCGCCGCAGCCGAACGACCGAGCGCA
GCGAGTCAGTGAGCGAGGAAGCGGAAGAGCGCCCAATACGCAAACCGCCTCTCCCCGCGCGTTGGCCGAT
TCATTAATGCAGCTGGCACGACAGGTTTCCCGACTGGAAAGCGGGCAGTGAGCGCAACGCAATTAATGTG
AGTTAGCTCACTCATTAGGCACCCCAGGCTTTACACTTTATGCTTCCGGCTCGTATGTTGTGTGGAATTG
TGAGCGGATAACAATTTCACACAGGAAACAGCTATGACCATGATTACGCCAAGCGCGCAATTAACCCTCA
CTAAAGGGAACAAAAGCTGGAGCTGCAAGCTT
